>Addgene plasmid #48164 | psicheck-2-Mut | depositor partial sequence | sequence record 69631 | T7
GCTAGCGGCGTCTGGGTTCGGTTCTGAAGTCCGGGCTTGGTCCGGGTGATCCCCAAACACTGACCGTTCT
CATTTCCTTTTGGGAGTATTCATGCTTCACCATGTTGAGAGCTAAGCTAGC
