>Addgene plasmid #48164 | psicheck-2-Mut | addgene partial sequence | sequence record 71796 | chim-int-F 5'-TCTTACTGACATCCACTTTGCC-3'
TCAGCTCTTAAGGCTAGAGTACTTAATACGACTCACTATAGGCTAGCTAGCGGCGTCTGGGTTCGGTTCT
GAAGTCCGGGCTTGGTCCGGGTGATCCCCAAACACTGACCGTTCTCATTTCCTTTTGGGAGTATTCATGC
TTCACCATGTTGAGAGCTAAGCTAGCCACCTTGGCTTCCAAGGTGTACGACCCCGAGCAACGCAAACGCA
TGATCACTGGGCCTCAGTGGTGGGCTCGCTGCAAGCAAATGAACGTGCTGGACTCCTTCATCAACTACTA
TGATTCCGAGAAGCACGCCGAGAACGCCGTGATTTTTCTGCATGGTAACGCTGCCTCCAGCTACCTGTGG
AGGCACGTCGTGCCTCACATCGAGCCCGTGGCTAGATGCATCATCCCTGATCTGATCGGAATGGGTAAGT
CCGGCAAGAGCGGGAATGGCTCATATCGCCTCCTGGATCACTACAAGTACCTCACCGCTTGGTTCGAGCT
GCTGAACCTTCCAAAGAAAATCATCTTTGTGGGCCACGACTGGGGGGCTTGTCTGGCCTTTCACTACTCC
TACGAGCACCAAGACAAGATCAAGGCCATCGTCCATGCTGAGAGTGTCGTGGACGTGATCGAGTCCTGGG
ACGAGTGGCCTGACATCGAGGAGGATATCGCCCTGATCAAGAGCGAAGAGGGCGAGAAAATGGTGCTTGA
GAATAACTTCTTCGTCGAGACCATGCTCCCAAGCAAGATCATGCGGAAACTGGAGCCTGAGGAGTTCGCT
GCCTACCTGGAGCCATTCAAGGAGAAGGGCGAGGTTAGACGGCCTACCCTCTCCTGGCCTCGCGAGATCC
CTCTCGTTA
