[The description below was written by a language model from this plasmid's Addgene catalogue record.]
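Description:
psicheck-2-Mut is a luciferase reporter plasmid built on the commercial psiCHECK-2 backbone, a dual-luciferase vector for transfection into mammalian cells. The full construct is 6386 bp, made up of a 6273 bp backbone and a 113 bp insert. It is maintained in E. coli as a high-copy plasmid under ampicillin selection. No feature table accompanies the record, so the promoters, polyadenylation signals and origin are not itemised. In general, psiCHECK-2 carries a Renilla luciferase as the experimental reporter and an independently expressed firefly luciferase as an internal normalisation control.

The insert is the 5′ UTR of the mouse Mut gene, cloned into a single NheI site that was preserved at both junctions, which places it immediately upstream of the Renilla luciferase coding sequence. This UTR fragment contains an upstream open reading frame (uORF), and in this version its ATG start codon is intact. Ribosomes scanning the Renilla transcript therefore meet the uORF start codon before reaching the reporter's own start codon, which would be expected to reduce Renilla translation. Because the fragment went in at a single restriction site, either orientation was possible during cloning. The listed T7 sequencing primer reads into this region from the 5′ side.

The construct is meant for measuring how a natural uORF affects downstream protein expression, with the Renilla signal normalised to firefly activity from the same plasmid. The emphasis on an "intact (ATG)" element suggests comparison with a matched construct in which the uORF start codon is disrupted, but no such partner plasmid is described in the record.
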