Addgene plasmid #48164: psicheck-2-Mut
Purpose: contains Renilla Luciferase gene preceded by an intact (ATG) upstream open reading frame element
Depositing lab: Vamsi Mootha. Depositing organization: Massachusetts General Hospital. Publication: Upstream open reading frames cause widespread reduction of protein expression and are polymorphic among humans. Calvo SE, Pagliarini DJ, Mootha VK. Proc Natl Acad Sci U S A. 2009 May 5;106(18):7507-12. doi: 10.1073/pnas.0810916106. Epub 2009 Apr 16. PubMed 19372376.
Backbone
  Vector backbone: psicheck2
  Backbone manufacturer: Promega
  Backbone size w/o insert (bp): 6273
  Total vector size (bp): 6386
  Vector type: Luciferase
Growth in bacteria
  Bacterial resistance: Ampicillin, 100 μg/mL
  Growth temperature: 37°C
  Growth strain: Top10
  Copy number: High Copy
Gene/Insert
  Gene/Insert name: 5" UTR of Mut
  Species: M. musculus (mouse)
  Insert size (bp): 113
  Cloning method: Restriction Enzyme; 5′ cloning site Nhe1 (not destroyed); 3′ cloning site Nhe1 (not destroyed)
  Sequencing primers: 5′ T7
Terms and licenses: Academic/Nonprofit Terms; Industry Terms: Not Available to Industry
How to cite: psicheck-2-Mut was a gift from Vamsi Mootha (Addgene plasmid # 48164 ; http://n2t.net/addgene:48164 ; RRID:Addgene_48164)
